>Addgene plasmid #173028 | EZ-L560 | addgene full sequence | sequence record 340154 | Addgene NGS Result
GTGCGGCGCGAGGCACATCTGCGTTTCAGGAACGCGACCGGTGAAGACGAGGACGCACGGAGGAGAGTCT
TCCTTCGGAGGGCTGTCACCCGCTCGGCGGCTTCTAATCCGTTTTTGCATTTATATATCTGTTAATAGAT
CAAAAATCATCCAATTTTTCCTCTTCATAACCATAAAAGCTAGTATTGTAGAATCTTTATTGTTCGGAGC
AGTGCGGCGCGAGGCACATCTGCGTTTCAGGAACGCGACCGGTGAAGACGAGGACGCACGGAGGAGAGTC
TTCCTTCGGAGGGCTGTCACCCGCTCGGCGGCTTCTAATCCGCCCGGAAACAGCTGATAGCTTCAAAATG
TTTCTACTCCTTTTTTACTCTTCCAGATTTTCTCGGACTCCGCGCATCGCCGTACCACTTCAAAACACCC
AAGCACAGCATACTAAATTTCCCCTCTTTCTTCCTCTAGGGTGTCGTTAATTACCCGTACTAAAGGTTTG
GAAAAGAAAAAAGAGACCGCCTCGTTTCTTTTTCTTCGTCGAAAAAGGCAATAAAAATTTTTATCACGTT
TCTTTTTCTTGAAAATTTTTTTTTTGATTTTTTTCTCTTTCGATGACCTCCCATTGATATTTAAGTTAAT
AAACGGTCTTCAATTTCTCAAGTTTCAGTTTCATTTTTCTTGTTCTATTACAACTTTTTTTACTTCTTGC
TCATTAGAAAGAAAGCATAGCAATCTAATCTAAGTTTTGGCGGCCGCTAAAATCATGGCTAGCCCGAAAA
AAAAGAGAAAAGTAGCCCCACCAACGGACGTTTCACTTGGTGACGAATTACATTTAGACGGTGAGGATGT
AGCTATGGCACATGCCGATGCTCTTGATGATTTTGATCTGGACATGTTAGGTGATGGGGATTCTCCCGGC
CCCGGATTTACACCACATGATTCTGCTCCGTATGGCGCGTTGGACATGGCAGATTTCGAATTTGAACAGA
TGTTTACTGATGCACTTGGTATCGACGAATATGGAGGTGAATTCGGAGCAGATGATACTAGAGTTGAAGT
CCAACCTCCAGCCCAATGGGTATTGGATTTGATCGAGGCCTCACCCATAGCAAGTGTTGTTAGTGATCCC
AGATTGGCTGATAATCCTTTGATTGCTATCAACCAGGCCTTTACCGATCTAACTGGGTATTCTGAGGAAG
AATGTGTTGGGCGTAATTGTAGGTTCTTACAGGGATCTGGTACTGAACCCTGGCTAACAGATAAGATCCG
TCAAGGTGTTCGTGAGCATAAACCCGTGTTGGTTGAGATTTTGAATTACAAAAAGGATGGTACTCCTTTT
CGTAATGCAGTTTTGGTGGCACCAATCTATGATGACGATGATGAATTACTATACTTCCTTGGTAGCCAAG
TGGAAGTGGATGACGATCAACCGAACATGGGCATGGCCCGTAGAGAACGTGCTGCGGAGATGTTAAAAAC
TCTTTCACCACGTCAATTAGAAGTCACAACTCTGGTTGCATCAGGCCTAAGAAATAAAGAAGTGGCTGCC
AGACTGGGTCTTTCAGAAAAAACTGTCAAAATGCACAGAGGTTTGGTAATGGAAAAATTAAACTTAAAAA
CGAGTGCAGATTTAGTTAGAATTGCCGTAGAAGCAGGTATTTAAGTCGACCTCGAGTAATGATCATGTAA
TTAGTTATGTCACGCTTACATTCACGCCCTCCCCCCACATCCGCTCTAACCGAAAAGGAAGGAGTTAGAC
AACCTGAAGTCTAGGTCCCTATTTATTTTTTTATAGTTATGTTAGTATTAAGAACGTTATTTATATTTCA
AATTTTTCTTTTTTTTCTGTACAGACGCGTGTACGCATGTAACATTATACTGAAAACCTTGCTTGAGAAG
GTTTTGGGACGCTCGAAGGCTTTAATTTGCGGCCTTATCGCCGGGTACGTGAGTTCGCCAGCTTCGAGTA
GGTAGCCTTTAGTCCATGCGTTATAGGTAGCCTTTAGTCCATGCGTTATAGGTAGCCTTTAGTCCATGCG
TTATAGGTAGCCTTTAGTCCATGCGTTATAGGTAGCCTTTAGTCCATGCTTAAGAGACACTAGAGGGTAT
ATAATGGAAGCTCGACTTCCAGCTTGGCAATCCGGTACTGTTGGTAAAGCCACCGCGGCCGCTAAAATCA
TGGCTAGCATGAAGCTACTGTCTTCTATCGAACAAGCATGCGATATTTGCCGACTTAAAAAGCTCAAGTG
CTCCAAAGAAAAACCGAAGTGCGCCAAGTGTCTGAAGAACAACTGGGAGTGTCGCTACTCTCCCAAAACC
AAAAGGTCTCCGCTGACTAGGGCACATCTGACAGAAGTGGAATCAAGGCTAGAAAGACTGGAACAGCTAT
TTCTACTGATTTTTCCTCGAGAAGACCTTGACATGATTTTGAAAATGGATTCTTTACAGGATATAAAAGC
ATTGTTAACAGGATTATTTGTACAAGATAATGTGAATAAAGATGCCGTCACAGATAGATTGGCTTCAGTG
GAGACTGATATGCCTCTAACATTGAGACAGCATAGAATAAGTGCGACATCATCATCGGAAGAGAGTAGTA
ACAAAGGTCAAAGACAGTTGACTGTATCGATTGACTCGGCAGCTCATCATGATAACTCCACAATTCCGTT
GGATTTTATGCCCAGGGATGCTCTTCATGGATTTGATTGGTCTGAAGAGGATGACATGTCGGATGGCTTG
CCCTTCCTGAAAACGGACCCCAACAATAATGGGTTCTTTGGCGACGGTTCTCTCTTATGTATTCTTCGAT
CTATTGGCTTTAAACCGGAAAATTACACGAACTCTAACGTTAACAGGCTCCCGACCATGATTACGGATAG
ATACACGTTGGCTTCTAGATCCACAACATCCCGTTTACTTCAAAGTTATCTCAATAATTTTCACCCCTAC
TGCCCTATCGTGCACTCACCGACGCTAATGATGTTGTATAATAACCAGATTGAAATCGCGTCGAAGGATC
AATGGCAAATCCTTTTTAACTGCATATTAGCCATTGGAGCCTGGTGTATAGAGGGGGAATCTACTGATAT
AGATGTTTTTTACTATCAAAATGCTAAATCTCATTTGACGAGCAAGGTCTTCGAGTCAGGTTCCATAATT
TTGGTGACAGCCCTACATCTTCTGTCGCGATATACACAGTGGAGGCAGAAAACAAATACTAGCTATAATT
TTCACAGCTTTTCCATAAGAATGGCCATATCATTGGGCTTGAATAGGGACCTCCCCTCGTCCTTCAGTGA
TAGCAGCATTCTGGAACAAAGACGCCGAATTTGGTGGTCTGTCTACTCTTGGGAGATCCAATTGTCCCTG
CTTTATGGTCGATCCATCCAGCTTTCTCAGAATACAATCTCCTTCCCTTCTTCTGTCGACGATGTGCAGC
GTACCACAACAGGTCCCACCATATATCATGGCATCATTGAAACAGCAAGGCTCTTACAAGTTTTCACAAA
AATCTATGAACTAGACAAAACAGTAACTGCAGAAAAAAGTCCTATATGTGCAAAAAAATGCTTGATGATT
TGTAATGAGATTGAGGAGGTTTCGAGACAGGCACCAAAGTTTTTACAAATGGATATTTCCACCACCGCTC
TAACCAATTTGTTGAAGGAACACCCTTGGCTATCCTTTACAAGATTCGAACTGAAGTGGAAACAGTTGTC
TCTTATCATTTATGTATTAAGAGATTTTTTCACTAATTTTACCCAGAAAAAGTCACAACTAGAACAGGAT
CAAAATGATCATCAAAGTTATGAAGTTAAACGATGCTCCATCATGTTAAGCGATGCAGCACAAAGAACTG
TTATGTCTGTAAGTAGCTATATGGACAATCATAATGTCACCCCATATTTTGCCTGGAATTGTTCTTATTA
CTTGTTCAATGCAGTCCTAGTACCCATAAAGACTCTACTCTCAAACTCAAAATCGAATGCTGAGAATAAC
GAGACCGCACAATTATTACAACAAATTAACACTGTTCTGATGCTATTAAAAAAACTGGCCACTTTTAAAA
TCCAGACTTGTGAAAAATACATTCAAGTACTGGAAGAGGTATGTGCGCCGTTTCTGTTATCACAGTGTGC
AATCCCATTACCGCATATCAGTTATAACAATAGTAATGGTAGCGCCATTAAAAATATTGTCGGTTCTGCA
ACTATCGCCCAATACCCTACTCTTCCGGAGGAAAATGTCAACAATATCAGTGTTAAATATGTTTCTCCTG
GCTCAGTAGGGCCTTCACCTGTGCCATTGAAATCAGGAGCAAGTTTCAGTGATCTAGTCAAGCTGTTATC
TAACCGTCCACCCTCTCGTAACTCTCCAGTGACAATACCAAGAAGCACACCTTCGCATCGCTCAGTCACG
CCTTTTCTAGGGCAACAGCAACAGCTGCAATCATTAGTGCCACTGACCCCGTCTGCTTTGTTTGGTGGCG
CCAATTTTAATCAAAGTGGGAATATTGCTGATAGCTCATTGTCCTTCACTTTCACTAACAGTAGCAACGG
TCCGAACCTCATAACAACTCAAACAAATTCTCAAGCGCTTTCACAACCAATTGCCTCCTCTAACGTTCAT
GATAACTTCATGAATAATGAAATCACGGCTAGTAAAATTGATGATGGTAATAATTCAAAACCACTGTCAC
CTGGTTGGACGGACCAAACTGCGTATAACGCGTTTGGAATCACTACAGGGATGTTTAATACCACTACAAT
GGATGATGTATATAACTATCTATTCGATGATGAAGATACCCCACCAAACCCAAAAAAAGAGCTCGAGTAA
TGATCATCTCTGCTTTTGTGCGCGTATGTTTATGTATGTACCTCTCTCTCTATTTCTATTTTTAAACCAC
CCTCTCAATAAAATAAAAATAATAAAGTATTTTTAAGGAAAAGACGTGTTTAAGCACTGACTTTATCTAC
TTTTTGTACGTTTTCATTGATATAATGTGTTTTGTCTCTCCCTTTTCTACGAAAATTTCAAAAATTGACC
AAAAAAAGGAATATATATACGAAAAACTATTATATTTATATATCATAGTGTTGATAAAAAATGTTTATCC
ATTGGACCGTGTATCATATTTATCGCCGGCGAATAAATTAAGGCGCGCCAACATATCCGGAGGTACCCAA
AGCCGAATCCACCACGGTCACCGTTGTTTCTGAAGAAACCACCACGGCCGCCACCGTTGTTGAAACCACC
ACGAGGAGCAGAATCGCCTCTTCTGCCACCACCGTTACGGATGTGAGGTGGAACGTAACCACCACGTCTT
TGTTGCCCTTCAGGCATGGAAACTTGCTCTGCTAACTCAGTCATATTGGATATATGTATTACTTTCTTTA
TTTTTTGTAGTTTAGTCTTCTATTTCTTTTATAGTTTGGTATCTTTTTGCAAAAAATTTACCTCTATATC
GTGTTCGTGCGTATTTCTTCCTCTATAATATGAAAAGAAAGGCAGTAGTCTTGGTTTTCTATTATTCCAA
ATATTACAAGAATACCCAGAACCACAAGAAGCAGAAGAAACTAACTGCTTTATATACTTAATTTCCCGCC
ACAAGCTCATCGCCCAGAAGTTTTTTTCAGTTTTTCACCTGACAATCTGGCAGCTCGCTGAAAAATTTTC
ACCTGGGGTCGCCTGCTACGTAGAGTGATCACGTTTATGAATAGCACATTATATAGTGGCCCAGACGGTC
TGATGGTAGTTCATGTAGTTAAGAATAAATACTCTGTTTGTGTGATTTCTATGTGTACGTTATCTATATA
AATATTGTTGATGGTGGTAGCTGTGGGCTGTGTTCTATGCTAGGACACCCTTAGTGGATGGAACGTCATC
GCGACCCGTAGGTGTTCTTGCCTCTCTGATGGCGATGGCGAGCGCCTTGAAAGCTGATTCGGAGCGGTGG
TGGTCGTTGGTGCCCCGCAGACAGTCCACATGCATGGTGATACGCGCCTCAGTGGCGAAACTCTCCAAGA
AGTGCGGGATCATCTCTGTGGATAGCTGGCCTATGCGTTCTCGCTTCAGGCCCAGCTCCACCACGGCGAA
AGGCCTATTGGAGAAGTCAACCACAGCGCGGCTCAGCGCCTCGTCCAGTGGTGCAAACCCATGCCCGAAC
CTCTTGATACCACGCACGGAGCCAAGCGCCTCCTTGAACGCTTGGCCCAGCGCAATCCCACAGTCCTCAA
CAGTGTGGTGGTCATCGATGTGCAAGTCCCCTATACACTCCAGGATCAGAGACCACCCGCCATGCTTCGC
CAGCGCAGTCAACATGTGGTCCAAAAACCCAACTCCAGTGTGCACATGGATGGTCTGCCCATCACCACTA
GCATATTCCTTGCCCAGTATGCTCTCCCGTACAGAAACAGACCCACCGTCAAGATCCAGCGCCAGCTGTA
TATTCGTCTCCTGCGTAACCCTCTTAACAAACGCCATCCTTTGCTCGATGCTTCTCTTTGCTTCAATTAT
CTCAACTTTAAGTAAACCTGAAGTAAACTAGAACTAGATTAAATCAGAAGGCATCCGCAGCTTTATATAC
ATATAGAGCCTCTTTGCCTTCGTTTATCTTGCCTGCTCATTTTTTAGTATATTCTTCGAAGAAATCACAT
TACTTTATATAATGTATAATTCATTATGTGATAATGCCAATCGCTAAGAAAAAAAAAGAGTCATCCGCTA
GGTGGAAAAAAAAAAATGAAAATCATTACCGAGGCATAAAAAAATATAGAGTGTACTAGAGGAGGCCAAG
AGTAATAGAAAAAGAAAATTGCGGGAAAGGACTGTGTTATGACTTCCCTGACTAATGCCGTGTTCAAACG
ATACCTGGCAGTGACTCCTAGCGCTCACCAAGCTCTTAAAACGAGAATTAAGAAAAAGTCGTCATCTTTC
GATAAGTTTTTCCCACAGCAAAGCAATAGTAGAAAAAAACAATGGGAAACGTTGAATGAAGACAAAGCGT
CGTGGTTTAAAAGGAAATACGCTCACGTACATGCTAGGGAACAGGACCGTGCAGCGGCCAGCGTGGCCGT
TTAAACATTTAAATGGCCGGCCCAGCTTTTGTTCCCTTTAGTGAGGGTTAATTCCGAGCTTGGCGTAATC
ATGGTCATAGCTGTTTCCTGTGTGAAATTGTTATCCGCTCACAATTCCACACAACATACGAGCCGGAAGC
ATAAAGTGTAAAGCCTGGGGTGCCTAATGAGTGAGCTAACTCACATTAATTGCGTTGCGCTCACTGCCCG
CTTTCCAGTCGGGAAACCTGTCGTGCCAGCTGCATTAATGAATCGGCCAACGCGCGGGGAGAGGCGGTTT
GCGTATTGGGCGCTCTTCCGCTTCCTCGCTCACTGACTCGCTGCGCTCGGTCGTTCGGCTGCGGCGAGCG
GTATCAGCTCACTCAAAGGCGGTAATACGGTTATCCACAGAATCAGGGGATAACGCAGGAAAGAACATGT
GAGCAAAAGGCCAGCAAAAGGCCAGGAACCGTAAAAAGGCCGCGTTGCTGGCGTTTTTCCATAGGCTCCG
CCCCCCTGACGAGCATCACAAAAATCGACGCTCAAGTCAGAGGTGGCGAAACCCGACAGGACTATAAAGA
TACCAGGCGTTTCCCCCTGGAAGCTCCCTCGTGCGCTCTCCTGTTCCGACCCTGCCGCTTACCGGATACC
TGTCCGCCTTTCTCCCTTCGGGAAGCGTGGCGCTTTCTCATAGCTCACGCTGTAGGTATCTCAGTTCGGT
GTAGGTCGTTCGCTCCAAGCTGGGCTGTGTGCACGAACCCCCCGTTCAGCCCGACCGCTGCGCCTTATCC
GGTAACTATCGTCTTGAGTCCAACCCGGTAAGACACGACTTATCGCCACTGGCAGCAGCCACTGGTAACA
GGATTAGCAGAGCGAGGTATGTAGGCGGTGCTACAGAGTTCTTGAAGTGGTGGCCTAACTACGGCTACAC
TAGAAGAACAGTATTTGGTATCTGCGCTCTGCTGAAGCCAGTTACCTTCGGAAAAAGAGTTGGTAGCTCT
TGATCCGGCAAACAAACCACCGCTGGTAGCGGTGGTTTTTTTGTTTGCAAGCAGCAGATTACGCGCAGAA
AAAAAGGATCTCAAGAAGATCCTTTGATCTTTTCTACGGGGTCTGACGCTCAGTGGAACGAAAACTCACG
TTAAGGGATTTTGGTCATGAGATTATCAAAAAGGATCTTCACCTAGATCCTTTTAAATTAAAAATGAAGT
TTTAAATCAATCTAAAGTATATATGAGTAAACTTGGTCTGACAGTTACCAATGCTTAATCAGTGAGGCAC
CTATCTCAGCGATCTGTCTATTTCGTTCATCCATAGTTGCCTGACTCCCCGTCGTGTAGATAACTACGAT
ACGGGAGGGCTTACCATCTGGCCCCAGTGCTGCAATGATACCGCGAGACCCACGCTCACCGGCTCCAGAT
TTATCAGCAATAAACCAGCCAGCCGGAAGGGCCGAGCGCAGAAGTGGTCCTGCAACTTTATCCGCCTCCA
TCCAGTCTATTAATTGTTGCCGGGAAGCTAGAGTAAGTAGTTCGCCAGTTAATAGTTTGCGCAACGTTGT
TGCCATTGCTACAGGCATCGTGGTGTCACGCTCGTCGTTTGGTATGGCTTCATTCAGCTCCGGTTCCCAA
CGATCAAGGCGAGTTACATGATCCCCCATGTTGTGCAAAAAAGCGGTTAGCTCCTTCGGTCCTCCGATCG
TTGTCAGAAGTAAGTTGGCCGCAGTGTTATCACTCATGGTTATGGCAGCACTGCATAATTCTCTTACTGT
CATGCCATCCGTAAGATGCTTTTCTGTGACTGGTGAGTACTCAACCAAGTCATTCTGAGAATAGTGTATG
CGGCGACCGAGTTGCTCTTGCCCGGCGTCAATACGGGATAATACCGCGCCACATAGCAGAACTTTAAAAG
TGCTCATCATTGGAAAACGTTCTTCGGGGCGAAAACTCTCAAGGATCTTACCGCTGTTGAGATCCAGTTC
GATGTAACCCACTCGTGCACCCAACTGATCTTCAGCATCTTTTACTTTCACCAGCGTTTCTGGGTGAGCA
AAAACAGGAAGGCAAAATGCCGCAAAAAAGGGAATAAGGGCGACACGGAAATGTTGAATACTCATACTCT
TCCTTTTTCAATATTATTGAAGCATTTATCAGGGTTATTGTCTCATGAGCGGATACATATTTGAATGTAT
TTAGAAAAATAAACAAATAGGGGTTCCGCGCACATTTCCCCGAAAAGTGCCACCTGACGTCCTCGGCGCG
TGACGTCTAAGAAACCATTATTATCATGACATTAACCTATAAAAATAGGCGTATCACGAGGCCCTTTCGT
CTCGCGCGTTTCGGTGATGACGGTGAAAACCTCTGACACATGCAGCTCCCGGAGACGGTCACAGCTTGTC
TGTAAGCGGATGCCGGGAGCAGACAAGCCCGTCAGGGCGCGTCAGCGGGTGTTGGCGGGTGTCGGGGCTG
GCTTAACTATGCGGCATCAGAGCAGATTGTACTGAGAGTGCACCATACCACCTTTTCAATTCATCATTTT
TTTTTTATTCTTTTTTTTGATTTCGGTTTCCTTGAAATTTTTTTGATTCGGTAATCTCCGAACAGAAGGA
AGAACGAAGGAAGGAGCACAGACTTAGATTGGTATATATACGCATATTGGGTCAGCAGTACAGAACCCTC
GACGAAGTTGTAAGTGGTGGATCAGATATCATCATTGTTGGCAGAGGACTTTTCGCCAAGGGTAGAGATC
CTAATACTAAACTCACAAATTAGAGCTTCAATTTAATTATATCAGTTATTACCCTATGCGGTGTGAAATA
CCGCACAGATGCGTAAGGAGAAAATACCGCATCAGGAAATTGTAAGCGTTAATATTTTGTTAAAATTCGC
GTTAAATTTTTGTTAAATCAGCTCATTTTTTAACCAATAGGCCGAAATCGGCAAAATCCCTTATAAATCA
AAAGAATAGACCGAGATAGGGT
[37 nt withheld, positions 10033-10069]
AAAGAACGTGGACTCCAACGTCAAAGG
[49 nt withheld, positions 10097-10145]
T
[91 nt withheld, positions 10147-10237]
G
[124 nt withheld, positions 10239-10362]
CCATTCGCCATTCAGGCTGCGCAACTGTTGGGAAGGGCGATCGGTGCGGGCCTCTTCGCTATTACGCCAG
CTGGCGAAAGGGGGATGTGCTGCAAGGCGATTAAGTTGGGTAACGCCAGGGTTTTCCCAGTCACGACGTT
GTAAAACGACGGCCAGTGAATTGTAATACGACTCACTATAGGGGGCCAGCGTGGCCGTTTAAACATTTAA
ATGGCCGGCCGCTGCCACCGTTGTTTCCACCGAAGAAACCACCGTTGCCGTAACCACCACGACGGTTGTT
GCTAAAGAAGCTGCCACCGCCACGGCCACCGTTGTAGCCGCCGTTGTTGTTATTGTAGTTGCTACTGTTA
TTTCTGGCACTTCTTGGTTTTCCTCTTAAGTGAGGAGGAACATAACCATTCTCGTTGTTGTCGTTGATGC
TTAAATTTTGCACTTGTTCGCTCAGTTCAGCCATAATATGAAATGCTTTTCTTGTTGTTCTTACGGAATA
CCACTTGCCACCTATCACCACAACTAACTTTTTCCCGTTCCTCCATCTCTTTTATATTTTTTTTCTGGAG
TTCAAGAGAAAAAAAAAGAAAAAGCAAAAAGAAAAAAGGAAAGCGCGCCTCGTTCAGAATGACACGTATA
GAATGATGCATTACCTTGTCATCTTCAGTATCATACTGTTCGTATACATACTTACTGACATTCATAGGTA
TACATATATACACATGTATATATATCGTATGCTGCAGCTTTAAATAATCGGTGTCAAGATCTGAGCTCCA
CCGCGGTGGCGGCCGCTTATTTACTCAGGATCCCGCATGTTGCAGGTGGGAGTTCCAGCTCCCGGCGATA
AGAGCGACCTCATGCTATACCTGAGAAAGCAACCTGACCTACAGGAAAGAGTTACTCAAGAATAAGAATT
TTCGTTTTAAAACCTAAGAGTCACTTTAAAATTTGTATACACTTATTTTTTTTATAACTTATTTAATAAT
AAAAATCATAAATCATAAGAAATTCGCTGATCATTACTCGAGTTTGTATAGTTCATCCATGCCATGTGTA
ATCCCAGCAGCTGTTACAAACTCAAGAAGGACCATGTGGTCTCTCTTTTCGTTGGGATCTTTCGAAAGGG
CAGATTGTGTGGACAGGTAATGGTTGTCTGGTAAAAGGACAGGGCCATCGCCAATTGGAGTATTTTGTTG
ATAATGGTCTGCTAGTTGAACGCTTCCATCTTCAATGTTGTGTCTAATTTTGAAGTTAACTTTGATTCCA
TTCTTTTGTTTGTCTGCCATGATGTATACATTGTGTGAGTTATAGTTGTATTCCAATTTGTGTCCAAGAA
TGTTTCCATCTTCTTTAAAATCAATACCTTTTAACTCGATTCTATTAACAAGGGTATCACCTTCAAACTT
GACTTCAGCACGTGTCTTGTAGTTCCCGTCATCTTTGAAAAATATAGTTCTTTCCTGTACATAACCTTCG
GGCATGGCACTCTTGAAAAAGTCATGCCGTTTCATATGATCTGGGTATCTTGAAAAGCATTGAACACCAT
AAGTGAAAGTAGTGACAAGTGTTGGCCATGGAACAGGTAGTTTTCCAGTAGTGCAAATAAATTTAAGGGT
AAGTTTTCCGTATGTTGCATCACCTTCACCCTCTCCACTGACAGAAAATTTGTGCCCATTAACATCACCA
TCTAATTCAACAAGAATTGGGACAACTCCAGTGAAAAGTTCTTCTCCTTTGTCGACGCTAGCCATGATTT
TAGCGGCCGCTATAGTTTTTTCTCCTTGACGTTAAAGTATAGAGGTATATTAACAATTTTTTGTTGATAC
TTTTATTACATTTGAATAAGAAGTAATACAAACCGAAAATGTTGAAAGTATTAGTTAAAGTGGTTATGCA
GTTTTTGCATTTATATATCTGTTAATAGATCAAAAATCATCGCTTCGCTGATTAATTACTACTAAAATAA
GGCTAAAAAACTAATCGCATTATCATCCTATGGTTGTTAATTTGATTCGTTCATTTGAAGGTTTTACCAA
CCAGGTTACTGCCAATTTTTCCTCTTCATAACCATAAAAGCTAGTATTGTAGAATCTTTATTGTTCGGAG
CA
Features (pLannotate 1.2.2; 34 found; start..end, strand, type, name):
    111..151     -  promoter       GAL1 promoter (fragment): S. cerevisiae GAL1; inducible promoter, regulated by Gal4
    205..322     -  protein_bind   UAS: upstream activating sequence mediating Gal4-dependent induction Gal4
    337..734     +  promoter       TEF1 promoter: S. cerevisiae TEF1; promoter for EF-1α
    737..1018    +  CDS            VP16_HHV11 (fragment): Experimental evidence at protein level: Swiss-Prot protein existence level 1. May play a role in the aggregation of tegument proteins around nucleocapsids during virus morphogenesis. From Human herpesvirus 1 (strain 17) (HHV-1) (Human herpes simplex virus 1).
   1016..1651    +  CDS            LVHTH_ERYLH (fragment): Experimental evidence at protein level: Swiss-Prot protein existence level 1. Has reversible, light-dependent DNA-binding activity. Upon illumination an internal FMN-protein adduct is formed which changes the protein conformation so that the previously sequestered DNA-binding domain is free to bind DNA. Binds to sequences within in its own promoter when illuminated but not when it has been incubated in the dark. From Erythrobacter litoralis (strain HTCC2594).
   1673..1920    +  terminator     CYC1 terminator: S. cerevisiae CYC1; transcription terminator for CYC1
   2091..2122    +  promoter       minP: minimal TATA-box promoter with low basal activity
   2179..4821    +  CDS            GAL4: GAL4_YEAST - Experimental evidence at protein level: Swiss-Prot protein existence level 1. This protein is a positive regulator for the gene expression of the galactose-induced genes such as GAL1, GAL2, GAL7, GAL10, and MEL1 which code for the enzymes used to convert galactose to glucose. It recognizes a 17 base pair sequence in (5'-CGGRNNRCYNYNCNCCG-3') the upstream activating sequence (UAS-G) of these genes. From Saccharomyces cerevisiae (strain ATCC 204508 / S288c) (Baker's yeast).
   5176..5364    -  CDS            DED1 (fragment): DED1_CANGA - Protein inferred from homology: Swiss-Prot protein existence level 3. ATP-binding RNA helicase involved in translation initiation. Remodels RNA in response to ADP and ATP concentrations by facilitating disruption, but also formation of RNA duplexes (By similarity). From Candida glabrata (strain ATCC 2001 / CBS 138 / JCM 3761 / NBRC 0622 / NRRL Y-65) (Yeast) (Torulopsis glabrata).
   5851..6486    -  CDS            HIS3: HIS7_YEAST - Experimental evidence at protein level: Swiss-Prot protein existence level 1. From Saccharomyces cerevisiae (strain ATCC 204508 / S288c) (Baker's yeast).
   6592..6779    -  promoter       HIS3 promoter: S. cerevisiae HIS3
   6829..7056    +  CDS            MRM1 (fragment): MRM1_YEAST - Also known as PET56 From Saccharomyces cerevisiae (strain ATCC 204508 / S288c) (Baker's yeast).
   7105..7123    -  promoter       T3 promoter: promoter for bacteriophage T3 RNA polymerase
   7166..7188    -  protein_bind   lac operator (fragment): The lac repressor binds to the lac operator to inhibit transcription in E. coli. This inhibition can be relieved by adding lactose or isopropyl-β-D-thiogalactopyranoside (IPTG). lac repressor encoded by lacI
   7192..7222    -  promoter       lac promoter: promoter for the E. coli lac operon
   7237..7258    -  protein_bind   CAP binding site: CAP binding activates transcription in the presence of cAMP. E. coli catabolite activator protein
   7271..7363    -  CDS            lacI (fragment): lac repressor; lacI; The lac repressor binds to the lac operator to inhibit transcription in E. coli. This inhibition can be relieved by adding lactose or isopropyl-β-D-thiogalactopyranoside (IPTG).
   7546..8134    -  rep_origin     ori: high-copy-number ColE1/pMB1/pBR322/pUC origin of replication
   8305..9165    -  CDS            AmpR: β-lactamase; bla; confers resistance to ampicillin, carbenicillin, and related antibiotics
   9166..9270    -  promoter       AmpR promoter: bla
   9381..9416    +  CDS            rop (fragment): Rop protein, which maintains plasmids at low copy number; rop
   9518..9567    +  misc_feature   bom (fragment): basis of mobility region from pBR322
   9575..9707    +  promoter       URA3 promoter (fragment): S. cerevisiae URA3
   9707..9799    +  CDS            URA3 (fragment): PYRF_YEAST - Experimental evidence at protein level: Swiss-Prot protein existence level 1. From Saccharomyces cerevisiae (strain ATCC 204508 / S288c) (Baker's yeast).
   9855..9906    +  misc_feature   bom (fragment): basis of mobility region from pBR322
   9934..10362   -  rep_origin     f1 ori (sequence partly withheld): f1 bacteriophage origin of replication; arrow indicates direction of (+) strand synthesis
  10366..10523   -  CDS            lacZα (fragment): LacZα fragment of β-galactosidase; lacZ fragment
  10526..10544   +  promoter       T7 promoter: promoter for bacteriophage T7 RNA polymerase
  10619..10816   -  CDS            DED1 (fragment): DED1_YEAST - Also known as SPP81. Experimental evidence at protein level: Swiss-Prot protein existence level 1. ATP-binding RNA helicase involved in translation initiation. Remodels RNA in response to ADP and ATP concentrations by facilitating disruption, but also formation of RNA duplexes. Has weak ATP-dependent affinity for dsRNA, but strong ATP-dependent affinity for ssRNA. Acts as a virus host factor involved in the replication of the MBV and the L-A viruses by promoting the negative-strand RNA synthesis. May be involved in recognition of the preinitiation complex and DNA binding of the RN
  10812..11144   -  CDS            YO201_YEAST (fragment): Protein uncertain: Swiss-Prot protein existence level 5. From Saccharomyces cerevisiae (strain ATCC 204508 / S288c) (Baker's yeast).
  11204..11369   -  terminator     ADH1 terminator: S. cerevisiae ADH1; transcription terminator for the S. cerevisiae alcohol dehydrogenase 1 (ADH1) gene
  11385..12107   -  CDS            sg12: sg12 is a basic (constitutively fluorescent) long stokes shift fluorescent protein published in 1997, derived from Aequorea victoria.
  12134..12464   -  promoter       GAL1 promoter (fragment): S. cerevisiae GAL1; inducible promoter, regulated by Gal4
  12458..111     -  protein_bind   UAS (across the origin): upstream activating sequence mediating Gal4-dependent induction Gal4
