[The description below was written by a language model from this plasmid's Addgene catalogue record and pLannotate feature annotations shown in this document.]
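Description:
EZ-L560 is a yeast expression plasmid on a pUC-type backbone that encodes the OptoAMP2 optogenetic amplification circuit for light-controlled gene expression in Saccharomyces cerevisiae. In E. coli it is maintained at high copy by the ColE1/pUC origin and selected with ampicillin through the β-lactamase gene; an f1 origin and remnants of a lacZα/T7/T3 cloning region are also present. Selection in yeast is by the HIS3 marker with its own promoter. No yeast replication origin (2μ or CEN/ARS) is annotated, and HIS3 is flanked by fragments of neighbouring genomic sequence (DED1, MRM1/PET56). This is consistent with integration at the HIS3 locus, although the record does not state the mode of maintenance.

The circuit is arranged as a cascade. A constitutive TEF1 promoter drives the catalogued insert, VP16-EL222, with an N-terminal SV40 NLS and a CYC1 terminator. This fuses the herpesvirus VP16 activation domain to the Erythrobacter litoralis LOV-HTH protein EL222, whose DNA-binding domain is released only upon illumination. Downstream, a minimal TATA-box promoter precedes the full-length GAL4 coding sequence. This is presumably the EL222-responsive promoter, though the EL222 binding sites themselves are not annotated. Light-activated VP16-EL222 would therefore induce Gal4, which acts on GAL1 promoter and UAS elements on the opposite strand. These drive an Aequorea victoria GFP-family fluorescent protein (annotated as sg12) ending in an ADH1 terminator. The annotation shows GAL1/UAS sequences twice, suggesting a modified or repeated promoter. Inserting Gal4 as an intermediate amplifies the transcriptional response to light, and the fluorescent reporter provides a readout for characterising the circuit, which was developed for light-induced metabolic control.
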