Addgene plasmid #173028: EZ-L560
Purpose: Encodes OptoAMP2 circuit
Depositing lab: Jose Avalos. Depositing organization: Princeton University. Publication: Optogenetic Amplification Circuits for Light-Induced Metabolic Control. Zhao EM, Lalwani MA, Chen JM, Orillac P, Toettcher JE, Avalos JL. ACS Synth Biol. 2021 May 21;10(5):1143-1154. doi: 10.1021/acssynbio.0c00642. Epub 2021 Apr 9. PubMed 33835777.
Backbone
  Vector backbone: pUC
  Vector type: Yeast Expression
  Selectable markers: HIS3
Growth in bacteria
  Bacterial resistance: Ampicillin, 100 μg/mL
  Growth temperature: 37°C
  Growth strain: DH5alpha
  Copy number: High Copy
Gene/Insert
  Gene/Insert name: VP16-EL222
  Species: Erythrobacter litoralis
  Insert size (bp): 900
  Tag / fusion protein: SV40 NLS (N terminal on insert)
Resource information
  A portion of this plasmid was derived from a plasmid made by: Kevin Gardner and Laura Motta-Mena
Terms and licenses: Academic/Nonprofit Terms; Industry Terms: Not Available to Industry
How to cite: EZ-L560 was a gift from Jose Avalos (Addgene plasmid # 173028 ; http://n2t.net/addgene:173028 ; RRID:Addgene_173028)
